>Addgene plasmid #109347 | [pSK478] pLJC5 HA-Depdc5(P) | addgene full sequence | sequence record 211266 | Addgene NGS Result
AACGCCAGCAACGCGGCCTTTTTACGGTTCCTGGCCTTTTGCTGGCCTTTTGCTCACATGTTCTTTCCTG
CGTTATCCCCTGATTCTGTGGATAACCGTATTACCGCCTTTGAGTGAGCTGATACCGCTCGCCGCAGCCG
AACGACCGAGCGCAGCGAGTCAGTGAGCGAGGAAGCGGAAGAGCGCCCAATACGCAAACCGCCTCTCCCC
GCGCGTTGGCCGATTCATTAATGCAGCTGGCACGACAGGTTTCCCGACTGGAAAGCGGGCAGTGAGCGCA
ACGCAATTAATGTGAGTTAGCTCACTCATTAGGCACCCCAGGCTTTACACTTTATGCTTCCGGCTCGTAT
GTTGTGTGGAATTGTGAGCGGATAACAATTTCACACAGGAAACAGCTATGACCATGATTACGCCAAGCGC
GCAATTAACCCTCACTAAAGGGAACAAAAGCTGGAGCTGCAAGCTTAATGTAGTCTTATGCAATACTCTT
GTAGTCTTGCAACATGGTAACGATGAGTTAGCAACATGCCTTACAAGGAGAGAAAAAGCACCGTGCATGC
CGATTGGTGGAAGTAAGGTGGTACGATCGTGCCTTATTAGGAAGGCAACAGACGGGTCTGACATGGATTG
GACGAACCACTGAATTGCCGCATTGCAGAGATATTGTATTTAAGTGCCTAGCTCGATACATAAACGGGTC
TCTCTGGTTAGACCAGATCTGAGCCTGGGAGCTCTCTGGCTAACTAGGGAACCCACTGCTTAAGCCTCAA
TAAAGCTTGCCTTGAGTGCTTCAAGTAGTGTGTGCCCGTCTGTTGTGTGACTCTGGTAACTAGAGATCCC
TCAGACCCTTTTAGTCAGTGTGGAAAATCTCTAGCAGTGGCGCCCGAACAGGGACTTGAAAGCGAAAGGG
AAACCAGAGGAGCTCTCTCGACGCAGGACTCGGCTTGCTGAAGCGCGCACGGCAAGAGGCGAGGGGCGGC
GACTGGTGAGTACGCCAAAAATTTTGACTAGCGGAGGCTAGAAGGAGAGAGATGGGTGCGAGAGCGTCAG
TATTAAGCGGGGGAGAATTAGATCGCGATGGGAAAAAATTCGGTTAAGGCCAGGGGGAAAGAAAAAATAT
AAATTAAAACATATAGTATGGGCAAGCAGGGAGCTAGAACGATTCGCAGTTAATCCTGGCCTGTTAGAAA
CATCAGAAGGCTGTAGACAAATACTGGGACAGCTACAACCATCCCTTCAGACAGGATCAGAAGAACTTAG
ATCATTATATAATACAGTAGCAACCCTCTATTGTGTGCATCAAAGGATAGAGATAAAAGACACCAAGGAA
GCTTTAGACAAGATAGAGGAAGAGCAAAACAAAAGTAAGACCACCGCACAGCAAGCAGCAGCTGATCTTC
AGACCTGGAGGAGGAGATATGAGGGACAATTGGAGAAGTGAATTATATAAATATAAAGTAGTAAAAATTG
AACCATTAGGAGTAGCACCCACCAAGGCAAAGAGAAGAGTGGTGCAGAGAGAAAAAAGAGCAGTGGGAAT
AGGAGCTTTGTTCCTTGGGTTCTTGGGAGCAGCAGGAAGCACTATGGGCGCAGCGTCAATGACGCTGACG
GTACAGGCCAGACAATTATTGTCTGGTATAGTGCAGCAGCAGAACAATTTGCTGAGGGCTATTGAGGCGC
AACAGCATCTGTTGCAACTCACAGTCTGGGGCATCAAGCAGCTCCAGGCAAGAATCCTGGCTGTGGAAAG
ATACCTAAAGGATCAACAGCTCCTGGGGATTTGGGGTTGCTCTGGAAAACTCATTTGCACCACTGCTGTG
CCTTGGAATGCTAGTTGGAGTAATAAATCTCTGGAACAGATTTGGAATCACACGACCTGGATGGAGTGGG
ACAGAGAAATTAACAATTACACAAGCTTAATACACTCCTTAATTGAAGAATCGCAAAACCAGCAAGAAAA
GAATGAACAAGAATTATTGGAATTAGATAAATGGGCAAGTTTGTGGAATTGGTTTAACATAACAAATTGG
CTGTGGTATATAAAATTATTCATAATGATAGTAGGAGGCTTGGTAGGTTTAAGAATAGTTTTTGCTGTAC
TTTCTATAGTGAATAGAGTTAGGCAGGGATATTCACCATTATCGTTTCAGACCCACCTCCCAACCCCGAG
GGGACCCGACAGGCCCGAAGGAATAGAAGAAGAAGGTGGAGAGAGAGACAGAGACAGATCCATTCGATTA
GTGAACGGATCTCGACGGTATCGATCACGAGACTAGCCTCGAGCGGGATCTGGCCTCCGCGCCGGGTTTT
GGCGCCTCCCGCGGGCGCCCCCCTCCTCACGGCGAGCGCTGCCACGTCAGACGAAGGGCGCAGCGAGCGT
CCTGATCCTTCCGCCCGGACGCTCAGGACAGCGGCCCGCTGCTCATAAGACTCGGCCTTAGAACCCCAGT
ATCAGCAGAAGGACATTTTAGGACGGGACTTGGGTGACTCTAGGGCACTGGTTTTCTTTCCAGAGAGCGG
AACAGGCGAGGAAAAGTAGTCCCTTCTCGGCGATTCTGCGGAGGGATCTCCGTGGGGCGGTGAACGCCGA
TGATTATATAAGGACGCGCCGGGTGTGGCACAGCTAGTTCCGTCGCAGCCGGGATTTGGGTCGCGGTTCT
TGTTTGTGGATCGCTGTGATCGTCACTTGGTGAGTAGCGGGCTGCTGGGCTGGCCGGGGCTTTCGTGGCC
GCCGGGCCGCTCGGTGGGACGGAAGCGTGTGGAGAGACCGCCAAGGGCTGTAGTCTGGGTCCGCGAGCAA
GGTTGCCCTGAACTGGGGGTTGGGGGGAGCGCAGCAAAATGGCGGCTGTTCCCGAGTCTTGAATGGAAGA
CGCTTGTGAGGCGGGCTGTGAGGTCGTTGAAACAAGGTGGGGGGCATGGTGGGCGGCAAGAACCCAAGGT
CTTGAGGCCTTCGCTAATGCGGGAAAGCTCTTATTCGGGTGAGATGGGCTGGGGCACCATCTGGGGACCC
TGACGTGAAGTTTGTCACTGACTGGAGAACTCGGTTTGTCGTCTGTTGCGGGGGCGGCAGTTATGGCGGT
GCCGTTGGGCAGTGCACCCGTACCTTTGGGAGCGCGCGCCCTCGTCGTGTCGTGACGTCACCCGTTCTGT
TGGCTTATAATGCAGGGTGGGGCCACCTGCCGGTAGGTGTGCGGTAGGCTTTTCTCCGTCGCAGGACGCA
GGGTTCGGGCCTAGGGTAGGCTCTCCTGAATCGACAGGCGCCGGACCTCTGGTGAGGGGAGGGATAAGTG
AGGCGTCAGTTTCTTTGGTCGGTTTTATGTACCTATCTTCTTAAGTAGCTGAAGCTCCGGTTTTGAACTA
TGCGCTCGGGGTTGGCGAGTGTGTTTTGTGAAGTTTTTTAGGCACCTTTTGAAATGTAATCATTTGGGTC
AATATGTAATTTTCAGTGTTAGACTAGTAAATTGTCCGCTAAATTCTGGCCGTTTTTGGCTTTTTTGTTA
GACGAAGCGCTAGCGCTACCGGTGCCACCATGGGCTACCCCTATGATGTGCCTGACTACGCAGATCTCAA
TGGTGGTGGTGGTGGGTCGACGATGAGAACAACAAAGGTCTACAAACTCGTCATCCACAAGAAGGGCTTT
GGGGGCAGTGATGATGAGCTAGTTGTGAACCCCAAAGTGTTCCCTCACATCAAGCTTGGAGACATTGTAG
AGATTGCACACCCCAACGATGAATACAGCCCTCTGCTTTTGCAGGTCAAGTCTCTTAAGGAAGATTTACA
GAAGGAAACTATCAGTGTGGACCAGACTGTGACTCAAGTGTTCCGGCTGAGACCTTATCAGGATGTCTAT
GTTAATGTCGTAGACCCTAAGGATGTGACCCTTGACCTAGTGGAATTAACTTTTAAGGATCAGTATATTG
GCCGTGGGGATATGTGGCGACTAAAGAAAAGTTTGGTCAGCACATGTGCCTATATCACCCAGAAGGTGGA
GTTTGCTGGCATCAGAGCACAGGCTGGTGAACTGTGGGTTAAGAATGAGAAGGTCATGTGTGGCTACATC
AGTGAAGATACCAGGGTGGTGTTTCGTTCTACGTCGGCTATGGTTTACATATTTATTCAGATGAGCTGTG
AAATGTGGGATTTTGATATTTATGGGGATTTGTATTTTGAGAAAGCTGTGAATGGTTTCCTTGCTGATCT
ATTTACCAAGTGGAAGGAGAAGAACTGTAGTCATGAAGTGACAGTGGTCCTGTTTTCTAGAACTTTCTAT
GATGCAAAATCTGTTGATGAATTTCCTGAAATAAACCGAGCCTCAATTCGACAGGATCACAAGGGGAGAT
TCTATGAAGACTTTTACAAAGTGGTGGTGCAGAATGAGAGAAGAGAAGAATGGACTTCACTTCTCGTAAC
CATTAAAAAACTCTTCATCCAGTATCCAGTGTTGGTGCGACTGGAACAGGCAGAGGGCTTTCCTCAAGGA
GATAATTCTACCTCAGCACAAGGAAACTACCTGGAGGCCATCAATCTGTCATTCAATGTGTTTGATAAGC
ACTACATCAACCGCAACTTTGACCGAACTGGGCAGATGTCAGTGGTGATCACGCCCGGGGTGGGTGTCTT
TGAAGTGGACCGCCTACTCATGATCCTGACCAAGCAGCGGATGATAGATAATGGAATTGGTGTGGATTTG
GTGTGCATGGGAGAGCAACCGTTACATGCTGTCCCATTGTTCAAGCTCCATAATCGGAGTGCTCCCCGTG
ATTCTCGTCTGGGCGATGACTATAATATCCCTCACTGGATAAACCACAGTTTCTACACATCCAAAAGCCA
GCTCTTTTGTAATAGTTTCACCCCACGAATAAAACTGGCAGGAAAGAAGCCCGCCTCTGAGAAAGCAAAA
AATGGCCGTGATACATCTCTCGGGAGTCCAAAAGAATCTGAGAACGCCCTTCCCATCCAAGTAGATTATG
ACGCCTATGACGCTCAAGTGTTCAGGCTGCCCGGCCCATCCCGGGCCCAGTGCCTCACCACCTGCAGATC
TGTGCGAGAGCGAGAGAGTCACAGTCGAAAGAGTGCCAGCTCCTGTGATGTTTCATCCAGCCCTTCCCTA
CCAAGCCGCACACTGCCCACTGAGGAAGTGAGGAGCCAGGCTTCTGACGACAGCTCCCTAGGCAAGAGTG
CCAACATCCTGATGATCCCACACCCCCACCTGCACCAGTATGAAGTCAGCAGCTCCTTGGGATACACCAG
CACTCGAGATGTCCTGGAGAACATGATGGAGCCACCACAGCGAGACTCCAGTGCACCAGGGAGGTTTCAC
GTTGGCAGTGCAGAATCCATGCTGCATGTTCGACCTGGTGGATACACGCCCCAGAGAGCACTGATTAACC
CCTTCGCTCCCTCTCGGATGCCCATGAAGCTTACGTCCAACAGAAGGCGCTGGATGCACACTTTTCCTGT
GGGGCCATCCGGAGAAGCCATCCAGATCCACCACCAGACCCGACAGAATATGGCGGAGCTACAAGGCAGC
GGGCAGAGGGATCCAACTCACTCCTCTGCAGAGCTGCTGGAGTTAGCATATCATGAAGCTGCTGGAAGGC
ACAGCAATTCCCGCCAGCCTGGTGACGGCATGTCCTTCTTGAACTTCAGTGGAACAGAGGAGCTTTCTGT
CGGCCTGCTTAGCAACAGTGGTGCAGGTATGAATCCTAGGACCCAGAATAAGGATTCTCTAGAGGACAGT
GTTTCTACCTCTCCAGACCCAATTCTGACACTGTCTGCTCCCCCTGTAGTGCCAGGCTTCTGTTGCACAG
TTGGAGTGGACTGGAAGTCTCTCACTACTCCGGCGTGCCTCCCCCTTACCACCGACTACTTCCCTGACCG
CCAGGGCCTGCAGAATGACTACACAGAGGGCTGTGGCAGCGGAAGCGGCGAAGCAGACATCGACAGGAGG
GACGAAGATGGTGTGCAGATGACAGCCCAGCAGGTATTTGAAGAGTTTATTTGCCAACGTCTCATGCAGG
GCTACCAAATCATAGTGCAGCCCAAGACACAGAAACCCAATCCTGCTGTCCCGCCCCCGCTGAGCAGTAG
CCCACTCTATAGCCGAGGCCTTGTGTCCCGAAACCGCCCTGAGGAGGAGGACCAGTATTGGCTGAGTATG
GGCAGAACGTTCCACAAAGTGACGCTGAAGGATAAGATGATCACAGTGACGCGATACCTTCCCAAGTATC
CTTATGAATCTGCCCAGATCCACTACACCTACAGCCTCTGTCCTTCCCACTCAGACTCAGAGTTCGTCTC
CTGCTGGGTGGAGTTTTCCCACGAACGGCTGGAGGAGTACAAGTGGAATTACTTAGATCAGTATATCTGT
TCTGCCGGCTCTGAAGACTTCAGCTTAATTGAGTCCCTGAAGTTCTGGAGGACCCGCTTCCTGCTGCTGC
CAGCCTGTGTCACCGCCACCAAGCGCATCACGGAGGGGGAGGCCCACTGCGACATCTATGGGGACAGGCC
CCGTGCAGACGAGGACGAGTGGCAACTCCTGGATGGTTTTGTCCGCTTTGTGGAGGGCTTGAATCGCATT
CGCAGGCGGCATCGCTCGGATCGCATGATGCGGAAAGGGACCGCCATGAAAGGCTTGCAGATGACTGGGC
CCATTTCCACGCATTCTCTGGAGTCAACTGCACCCCCAGTGGGGAAGAAGGGAACCTCAGCTCTCTCTGC
CCTGTTGGAGATGGAGGCCAGTCAGAAGTGCCTGGGAGAACAGCAGGCAGCTGTGCATGGTGGGAAGAGC
TCCGCCCAGTCAGCCGAGAGCAGCAGCGTTGCCATGACTCCCACCTACATGGACAGCCCACGAAAGGACG
GGGCCTTCTTTATGGAGTTTGTCCGCAGCCCACGCACAGCATCGTCCGCCTTCTACCCTCAGGTATCTGT
GGACCAAACAGCCACTCCTATGTTGGACGGCACCAGTTTGGGCATATGCACAGGCCAATCCATGGACAGA
GGCAACAGCCAGACCTTTGGGAACTCCCAGAACATAGGAGAACAGGGCTACTCCTCCACAAACTCCAGTG
ACAGCAGCTCTCAGCAGCTGGTGGCAAGCTCCTTGACCTCATCCTCTACCCTGACAGAGATCCTGGAAGC
CATGAAGCACCCCTCGACAGGAGTCCAGCTGCTCTCTGAACAGAAGGGCCTCTCACCGTACTGCTTCATC
AGCGCGGAGGTGGTACACTGGTTGGTGAACCACGTGGAGGGGATCCAGACACAGGCGATGGCCATTGACA
TCATGCAGAAAATGCTGGAAGAGCAGCTCATCACACATGCATCTGGCGAAGCCTGGCGGACCTTCATCTA
CGGCTTCTATTTCTACAAGATAGTAACGGACAAAGAGCCCGACCGAGTGGCCATGCAGCAGCCCGCCACC
ACCTGGCACACAGCAGGAGTGGACGACTTCGCCAGCTTCCAGCGCAAGTGGTTTGAGGTGGCCTTTGTGG
CAGAAGAGCTCGTGCACTCTGAGATTCCTGCCTTTCTCCTGCCCTGGCTGCCTAGCCGGCCAGCCTCCTA
TGCAAGTAGGCACAGCTCCTTTAGCCGAAGTTTTGGAGGACGGAGCCAGGCGGCAGCACTTTTAGCTGCC
ACTGTCCCAGAGCAGAGGACTGTGACCCTGGATGTTGACGTGAACAACCGCACAGACCGGCTGGAGTGGT
GCAGCTGTTATTACCATGGCAACTTTTCTCTGAATGCAGCCTTTGAGATCAAGCTGCACTGGATGGCGGT
GACCGCAGCAGTACTCTTCGAGATGGTCCAAGGTTGGCATCGGAAAGCCACCTCCTGTGGCTTCTTGTTA
GTCCCAGTTTTGGAGGGGCCTTTTGCACTGCCCAGTTACCTGTATGGCGACCCCCTTCGTGCCCAGCTCT
TCATCCCACTCAACATCAGCTGCTTGCTCAAGGAGGGCAGCGAGCACCTGTTTGATAGCTTTGAACCCGA
AACGTACTGGGATCGAATGCACCTCTTCCAGGAAGCCATTGCACACAGGTTTGGGTTTGTACAAGATAAA
TATTCTGCCTCTGCTTTTAACTTCCCTGCTGAGAACAAGCCTCAGTATATCCACGTTACAGGAACAGTGT
TTCTGCAGCTGCCCTACTCCAAGCGCAAGTTCTCAGGGCAGCAGCGGCGGCGGCGGAACTCCACCAGCTC
CACCAACCAGAACATGTTCTGCGAGGAGCGGGTCGGCTACAACTGGGCCTACAACACCATGCTCACCAAA
ACATGGCGCTCCAGCGCCACAGGGGATGAAAAGTTTGCTGATCGGCTGCTGAAGGACTTCACGGACTTCT
GCATCAACCGTGACAACCGGCTGGTCACGTTCTGGACAAGTTGCCTGGAGAAGATGCATGCCAGTGCCCC
GTGAGAATTCTCGACCTCGAGACAAATGGCAGTATTCATCCACAATTTTAAAAGAAAAGGGGGGATTGGG
GGGTACAGTGCAGGGGAAAGAATAGTAGACATAATAGCAACAGACATACAAACTAAAGAATTACAAAAAC
AAATTACAAAAATTCAAAATTTTCGGGTTTATTACAGGGACAGCAGAGATCCACTTTGGCCGCGGCTCGA
GGGGGTTGGGGTTGCGCCTTTTCCAAGGCAGCCCTGGGTTTGCGCAGGGACGCGGCTGCTCTGGGCGTGG
TTCCGGGAAACGCAGCGGCGCCGACCCTGGGTCTCGCACATTCTTCACGTCCGTTCGCAGCGTCACCCGG
ATCTTCGCCGCTACCCTTGTGGGCCCCCCGGCGACGCTTCCTGCTCCGCCCCTAAGTCGGGAAGGTTCCT
TGCGGTTCGCGGCGTGCCGGACGTGACAAACGGAAGCCGCACGTCTCACTAGTACCCTCGCAGACGGACA
GCGCCAGGGAGCAATGGCAGCGCGCCGACCGCGATGGGCTGTGGCCAATAGCGGCTGCTCAGCAGGGCGC
GCCGAGAGCAGCGGCCGGGAAGGGGCGGTGCGGGAGGCGGGGTGTGGGGCGGTAGTGTGGGCCCTGTTCC
TGCCCGCGCGGTGTTCCGCATTCTGCAAGCCTCCGGAGCGCACGTCGGCAGTCGGCTCCCTCGTTGACCG
AATCACCGACCTCTCTCCCCAGGGGGATCCACCGGAGCTTACCATGACCGAGTACAAGCCCACGGTGCGC
CTCGCCACCCGCGACGACGTCCCCAGGGCCGTACGCACCCTCGCCGCCGCGTTCGCCGACTACCCCGCCA
CGCGCCACACCGTCGATCCGGACCGCCACATCGAGCGGGTCACCGAGCTGCAAGAACTCTTCCTCACGCG
CGTCGGGCTCGACATCGGCAAGGTGTGGGTCGCGGACGACGGCGCCGCGGTGGCGGTCTGGACCACGCCG
GAGAGCGTCGAAGCGGGGGCGGTGTTCGCCGAGATCGGCCCGCGCATGGCCGAGTTGAGCGGTTCCCGGC
TGGCCGCGCAGCAACAGATGGAAGGCCTCCTGGCGCCGCACCGGCCCAAGGAGCCCGCGTGGTTCCTGGC
CACCGTCGGCGTCTCGCCCGACCACCAGGGCAAGGGTCTGGGCAGCGCCGTCGTGCTCCCCGGAGTGGAG
GCGGCCGAGCGCGCCGGGGTGCCCGCCTTCCTGGAGACCTCCGCGCCCCGCAACCTCCCCTTCTACGAGC
GGCTCGGCTTCACCGTCACCGCCGACGTCGAGGTGCCCGAAGGACCGCGCACCTGGTGCATGACCCGCAA
GCCCGGTGCCTGACGCCCGCCCCACGACCCGCAGCGCCCGACCGAAAGGAGCGCACGACCCCATGCATCG
GTACCTTTAAGACCAATGACTTACAAGGCAGCTGTAGATCTTAGCCACTTTTTAAAAGAAAAGGGGGGAC
TGGAAGGGCTAATTCACTCCCAACGAAGACAAGATCTGCTTTTTGCTTGTACTGGGTCTCTCTGGTTAGA
CCAGATCTGAGCCTGGGAGCTCTCTGGCTAACTAGGGAACCCACTGCTTAAGCCTCAATAAAGCTTGCCT
TGAGTGCTTCAAGTAGTGTGTGCCCGTCTGTTGTGTGACTCTGGTAACTAGAGATCCCTCAGACCCTTTT
AGTCAGTGTGGAAAATCTCTAGCAGTAGTAGTTCATGTCATCTTATTATTCAGTATTTATAACTTGCAAA
GAAATGAATATCAGAGAGTGAGAGGAACTTGTTTATTGCAGCTTATAATGGTTACAAATAAAGCAATAGC
ATCACAAATTTCACAAATAAAGCATTTTTTTCACTGCATTCTAGTTGTGGTTTGTCCAAACTCATCAATG
TATCTTATCATGTCTGGCTCTAGCTATCCCGCCCCTAACTCCGCCCATCCCGCCCCTAACTCCGCCCAGT
TCCGCCCATTCTCCGCCCCATGGCTGACTAATTTTTTTTATTTATGCAGAGGCCGAGGCCGCCTCGGCCT
CTGAGCTATTCCAGAAGTAGTGAGGAGGCTTTTTTGGAGGCCTAGGGACGTACCCAATTCGCCCTATAGT
GAGTCGTATTACGCGCGCTCACTGGCCGTCGTTTTACAACGTCGTGACTGGGAAAACCCTGGCGTTACCC
AACTTAATCGCCTTGCAGCACATCCCCCTTTCGCCAGCTGGCGTAATAGCGAAGAGGCCCGCACCGATCG
CCCTTCCCAACAGTTGCGCAGCCTGAATGGCGAATGGG
[124 nt withheld, positions 10679-10802]
C
[91 nt withheld, positions 10804-10894]
A
[49 nt withheld, positions 10896-10944]
CCTTTGACGTTGGAGTCCACGTTCTTT
[37 nt withheld, positions 10972-11008]
ACCCTATCTCGGTCTATTCTTTTGATTTATAAGGGATTTTGCCGATTTCGGCCTATTGGTTAAAAAATGA
GCTGATTTAACAAAAATTTAACGCGAATTTTAACAAAATATTAACGCTTACAATTTAGGTGGCACTTTTC
GGGGAAATGTGCGCGGAACCCCTATTTGTTTATTTTTCTAAATACATTCAAATATGTATCCGCTCATGAG
ACAATAACCCTGATAAATGCTTCAATAATATTGAAAAAGGAAGAGTATGAGTATTCAACATTTCCGTGTC
GCCCTTATTCCCTTTTTTGCGGCATTTTGCCTTCCTGTTTTTGCTCACCCAGAAACGCTGGTGAAAGTAA
AAGATGCTGAAGATCAGTTGGGTGCACGAGTGGGTTACATCGAACTGGATCTCAACAGCGGTAAGATCCT
TGAGAGTTTTCGCCCCGAAGAACGTTTTCCAATGATGAGCACTTTTAAAGTTCTGCTATGTGGCGCGGTA
TTATCCCGTATTGACGCCGGGCAAGAGCAACTCGGTCGCCGCATACACTATTCTCAGAATGACTTGGTTG
AGTACTCACCAGTCACAGAAAAGCATCTTACGGATGGCATGACAGTAAGAGAATTATGCAGTGCTGCCAT
AACCATGAGTGATAACACTGCGGCCAACTTACTTCTGACAACGATCGGAGGACCGAAGGAGCTAACCGCT
TTTTTGCACAACATGGGGGATCATGTAACTCGCCTTGATCGTTGGGAACCGGAGCTGAATGAAGCCATAC
CAAACGACGAGCGTGACACCACGATGCCTGTAGCAATGGCAACAACGTTGCGCAAACTATTAACTGGCGA
ACTACTTACTCTAGCTTCCCGGCAACAATTAATAGACTGGATGGAGGCGGATAAAGTTGCAGGACCACTT
CTGCGCTCGGCCCTTCCGGCTGGCTGGTTTATTGCTGATAAATCTGGAGCCGGTGAGCGTGGGTCTCGCG
GTATCATTGCAGCACTGGGGCCAGATGGTAAGCCCTCCCGTATCGTAGTTATCTACACGACGGGGAGTCA
GGCAACTATGGATGAACGAAATAGACAGATCGCTGAGATAGGTGCCTCACTGATTAAGCATTGGTAACTG
TCAGACCAAGTTTACTCATATATACTTTAGATTGATTTAAAACTTCATTTTTAATTTAAAAGGATCTAGG
TGAAGATCCTTTTTGATAATCTCATGACCAAAATCCCTTAACGTGAGTTTTCGTTCCACTGAGCGTCAGA
CCCCGTAGAAAAGATCAAAGGATCTTCTTGAGATCCTTTTTTTCTGCGCGTAATCTGCTGCTTGCAAACA
AAAAAACCACCGCTACCAGCGGTGGTTTGTTTGCCGGATCAAGAGCTACCAACTCTTTTTCCGAAGGTAA
CTGGCTTCAGCAGAGCGCAGATACCAAATACTGTTCTTCTAGTGTAGCCGTAGTTAGGCCACCACTTCAA
GAACTCTGTAGCACCGCCTACATACCTCGCTCTGCTAATCCTGTTACCAGTGGCTGCTGCCAGTGGCGAT
AAGTCGTGTCTTACCGGGTTGGACTCAAGACGATAGTTACCGGATAAGGCGCAGCGGTCGGGCTGAACGG
GGGGTTCGTGCACACAGCCCAGCTTGGAGCGAACGACCTACACCGAACTGAGATACCTACAGCGTGAGCT
ATGAGAAAGCGCCACGCTTCCCGAAGGGAGAAAGGCGGACAGGTATCCGGTAAGCGGCAGGGTCGGAACA
GGAGAGCGCACGAGGGAGCTTCCAGGGGGAAACGCCTGGTATCTTTATAGTCCTGTCGGGTTTCGCCACC
TCTGACTTGAGCGTCGATTTTTGTGATGCTCGTCAGGGGGGCGGAGCCTATGGAAA
Features (pLannotate 1.2.2; 27 found; start..end, strand, type, name):
     48..181     +  rep_origin     RSF ori (fragment): Plasmids containing the RSF 1030 origin of replication can be propagated in E. coli cells that contain additional plasmids with compatible origins.
    183..275     +  CDS            lacI (fragment): lac repressor; lacI; The lac repressor binds to the lac operator to inhibit transcription in E. coli. This inhibition can be relieved by adding lactose or isopropyl-β-D-thiogalactopyranoside (IPTG).
    288..309     +  protein_bind   CAP binding site: CAP binding activates transcription in the presence of cAMP. E. coli catabolite activator protein
    324..354     +  promoter       lac promoter: promoter for the E. coli lac operon
    358..380     +  protein_bind   lac operator (fragment): The lac repressor binds to the lac operator to inhibit transcription in E. coli. This inhibition can be relieved by adding lactose or isopropyl-β-D-thiogalactopyranoside (IPTG). lac repressor encoded by lacI
    423..441     +  promoter       T3 promoter: promoter for bacteriophage T3 RNA polymerase
    469..695     +  promoter       RSV promoter: Rous sarcoma virus enhancer/promoter
    696..876     +  LTR            5' LTR (truncated): truncated 5' long terminal repeat (LTR) from HIV-1
    923..1048    +  misc_feature   HIV-1 Ψ: packaging signal of human immunodeficiency virus type 1
   1032..1395    +  CDS            HIV-1 gag (fragment): gag protein from human immunodeficiency virus 1; gag
   1541..1774    +  misc_feature   RRE: The Rev response element (RRE) of HIV-1 allows for Rev-dependent mRNA export from the nucleus to the cytoplasm.
   2151..2251    +  CDS            Rev (fragment): human immunodeficiency virus 1 (HIV-1) Rev protein; rev; enhances nuclear export of unspliced and incompletely spliced viral mRNAs
   2292..3503    +  promoter       UbC promoter: human ubiquitin C promoter
   3593..8401    +  CDS            DEPDC5: DEPD5_HUMAN - Also known as KIAA0645 From Homo sapiens (Human).
   8446..8563    +  misc_feature   cPPT/CTS: central polypurine tract and central termination sequence of HIV-1
   8612..9122    +  promoter       hPGK promoter: human phosphoglycerate kinase 1 promoter
   9144..9743    +  CDS            PuroR: puromycin N-acetyltransferase; pac from Streptomyces alboniger; confers resistance to puromycin
   9786..9869    +  CDS            nef (fragment): NEF_HV1Z2 - Experimental evidence at protein level: Swiss-Prot protein existence level 1. Extracellular Nef protein targets CD4(+) T-lymphocytes for apoptosis by interacting with CXCR4 surface receptors. From Human immunodeficiency virus type 1 group M subtype D (isolate Z2/CDC-Z34) (HIV-1).
   9871..10104   +  LTR            3' LTR (ΔU3): self-inactivating 3' long terminal repeat (LTR) from HIV-1
  10176..10297   +  polyA_signal   SV40 poly(A) signal: SV40 polyadenylation signal
  10337..10472   +  rep_origin     SV40 ori: SV40 origin of replication
  10493..10511   -  promoter       T7 promoter: promoter for bacteriophage T7 RNA polymerase
  10519..10674   +  CDS            lacZα (fragment): LacZα fragment of β-galactosidase; lacZ fragment
  10679..11107   +  rep_origin     f1 ori (sequence partly withheld): f1 bacteriophage origin of replication; arrow indicates direction of (+) strand synthesis
  11160..11264   +  promoter       AmpR promoter: bla
  11265..12125   +  CDS            AmpR: β-lactamase; bla; confers resistance to ampicillin, carbenicillin, and related antibiotics
  12296..12884   +  rep_origin     ori: high-copy-number ColE1/pMB1/pBR322/pUC origin of replication
