[The description below was written by a language model from this plasmid's Addgene catalogue record and pLannotate feature annotations shown in this document.]
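Description:
[pSK478] pLJC5 HA-Depdc5(P) is a lentiviral transfer plasmid of about 12.9 kb, built on the pLJC5 backbone, for stable expression of an N-terminally HA-tagged mutant of human DEPDC5 in mammalian cells. In E. coli it is maintained through a high-copy ColE1/pUC-type origin and selected with ampicillin via the β-lactamase gene. The backbone also carries an f1 origin, an SV40 origin and remnants of lac/lacZα cloning-vector sequence flanked by T3 and T7 promoters. The short RSF ori and lacI fragments in the annotation are partial matches in the backbone rather than functional elements.

The viral portion has a third-generation, self-inactivating layout. An RSV promoter drives a truncated HIV-1 5' LTR to produce the genomic RNA in packaging cells, followed by the Ψ packaging signal with a gag fragment and the Rev response element for Rev-dependent nuclear export. The ΔU3 3' LTR inactivates LTR promoter activity after integration, and an SV40 polyadenylation signal lies downstream. Within the provirus, the human ubiquitin C promoter drives the DEPDC5 coding sequence of roughly 4.8 kb. The HA tag is recorded in the catalogue but not annotated separately in the feature table. Unusually, the cPPT/CTS element sits downstream of the insert, ahead of a human PGK promoter driving puromycin N-acetyltransferase for selection of transduced cells.

The "P" mutant replaces residues 775–779 (YDLLP) with a GSGSG linker. DEPDC5 is a subunit of the GATOR1 complex, and the plasmid derives from structural work on GATOR1 and its complex with the Rag GTPases. The record does not state what functional effect the substitution is meant to have.
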