Addgene plasmid #109347: [pSK478] pLJC5 HA-Depdc5(P)
Purpose: Lenti-viral expression of HA-tagged Depdc5 mutant P
Depositing lab: David Sabatini & Kuang Shen. Depositing organization: Whitehead Institute for Biomedical Research. Publication: Architecture of the human GATOR1 and GATOR1-Rag GTPases complexes. Shen K, Huang RK, Brignole EJ, Condon KJ, Valenstein ML, Chantranupong L, Bomaliyamu A, Choe A, Hong C, Yu Z, Sabatini DM. Nature. 2018 Apr 5;556(7699):64-69. doi: 10.1038/nature26158. Epub 2018 Mar 28. PubMed 29590090.
Backbone
  Vector backbone: pLJC5
  Vector type: Lentiviral
Growth in bacteria
  Bacterial resistance: Ampicillin, 100 μg/mL
  Growth temperature: 37°C
  Growth strain: NEB Stable
  Copy number: High Copy
Gene/Insert
  Gene/Insert name: Depdc5
  Species: H. sapiens (human)
  Insert size (bp): 5000
  Mutation: YDLLP(775-779)GSGSG
  Entrez Gene: DEPDC5 (a.k.a. DEP.5, FFEVF, FFEVF1)
  Tag / fusion protein: HA (N terminal on insert)
  Cloning method: Unknown
Terms and licenses: Academic/Nonprofit Terms; Industry Terms: Not Available to Industry
How to cite: [pSK478] pLJC5 HA-Depdc5(P) was a gift from David Sabatini & Kuang Shen (Addgene plasmid # 109347 ; http://n2t.net/addgene:109347 ; RRID:Addgene_109347)
