>Addgene plasmid #109347 | [pSK478] pLJC5 HA-Depdc5(P) | depositor partial sequence | sequence record 206153 | WT DepdcC5
ATGGGCTACCCCTATGATGTGCCTGACTACGCAGATCTCAATGGTGGTGGTGGTGGGTCGACGATGAGAA
CAACAAAGGTCTACAAACTCGTCATCCACAAGAAGGGCTTTGGGGGCAGTGATGATGAGCTAGTTGTGAA
CCCCAAAGTGTTCCCTCACATCAAGCTTGGAGACATTGTAGAGATTGCACACCCCAACGATGAATACAGC
CCTCTGCTTTTGCAGGTCAAGTCTCTTAAGGAAGATTTACAGAAGGAAACTATCAGTGTGGACCAGACTG
TGACTCAAGTGTTCCGGCTGAGACCTTATCAGGATGTCTATGTTAATGTCGTAGACCCTAAGGATGTGAC
CCTTGACCTAGTGGAATTAACTTTTAAGGATCAGTATATTGGCCGTGGGGATATGTGGCGACTAAAGAAA
AGTTTGGTCAGCACATGTGCCTATATCACCCAGAAGGTGGAGTTTGCTGGCATCAGAGCACAGGCTGGTG
AACTGTGGGTTAAGAATGAGAAGGTCATGTGTGGCTACATCAGTGAAGATACCAGGGTGGTGTTTCGTTC
TACGTCGGCTATGGTTTACATATTTATTCAGATGAGCTGTGAAATGTGGGATTTTGATATTTATGGGGAT
TTGTATTTTGAGAAAGCTGTGAATGGTTTCCTTGCTGATCTATTTACCAAGTGGAAGGAGAAGAACTGTA
GTCATGAAGTGACAGTGGTCCTGTTTTCTAGAACTTTCTATGATGCAAAATCTGTTGATGAATTTCCTGA
AATAAACCGAGCCTCAATTCGACAGGATCACAAGGGGAGATTCTATGAAGACTTTTACAAAGTGGTGGTG
CAGAATGAGAGAAGAGAAGAATGGACTTCACTTCTCGTAACCATTAAAAAACTCTTCATCCAGTATCCAG
TGTTGGTGCGACTGGAACAGGCAGAGGGCTTTCCTCAAGGAGATAATTCTACCTCAGCACAAGGAAACTA
CCTGGAGGCCATCAATCTGTCATTCAATGTGTTTGATAAGCACTACATCAACCGCAACTTTGACCGAACT
GGGCAGATGTCAGTGGTGATCACGCCCGGGGTGGGTGTCTTTGAAGTGGACCGCCTACTCATGATCCTGA
CCAAGCAGCGGATGATAGATAATGGAATTGGTGTGGATTTGGTGTGCATGGGAGAGCAACCGTTACATGC
TGTCCCATTGTTCAAGCTCCATAATCGGAGTGCTCCCCGTGATTCTCGTCTGGGCGATGACTATAATATC
CCTCACTGGATAAACCACAGTTTCTACACATCCAAAAGCCAGCTCTTTTGTAATAGTTTCACCCCACGAA
TAAAACTGGCAGGAAAGAAGCCCGCCTCTGAGAAAGCAAAAAATGGCCGTGATACATCTCTCGGGAGTCC
AAAAGAATCTGAGAACGCCCTTCCCATCCAAGTAGATTATGACGCCTATGACGCTCAAGTGTTCAGGCTG
CCCGGCCCATCCCGGGCCCAGTGCCTCACCACCTGCAGATCTGTGCGAGAGCGAGAGAGTCACAGTCGAA
AGAGTGCCAGCTCCTGTGATGTTTCATCCAGCCCTTCCCTACCAAGCCGCACACTGCCCACTGAGGAAGT
GAGGAGCCAGGCTTCTGACGACAGCTCCCTAGGCAAGAGTGCCAACATCCTGATGATCCCACACCCCCAC
CTGCACCAGTATGAAGTCAGCAGCTCCTTGGGATACACCAGCACTCGAGATGTCCTGGAGAACATGATGG
AGCCACCACAGCGAGACTCCAGTGCACCAGGGAGGTTTCACGTTGGCAGTGCAGAATCCATGCTGCATGT
TCGACCTGGTGGATACACGCCCCAGAGAGCACTGATTAACCCCTTCGCTCCCTCTCGGATGCCCATGAAG
CTTACGTCCAACAGAAGGCGCTGGATGCACACTTTTCCTGTGGGGCCATCCGGAGAAGCCATCCAGATCC
ACCACCAGACCCGACAGAATATGGCGGAGCTACAAGGCAGCGGGCAGAGGGATCCAACTCACTCCTCTGC
AGAGCTGCTGGAGTTAGCATATCATGAAGCTGCTGGAAGGCACAGCAATTCCCGCCAGCCTGGTGACGGC
ATGTCCTTCTTGAACTTCAGTGGAACAGAGGAGCTTTCTGTCGGCCTGCTTAGCAACAGTGGTGCAGGTA
TGAATCCTAGGACCCAGAATAAGGATTCTCTAGAGGACAGTGTTTCTACCTCTCCAGACCCAATTCTGAC
ACTGTCTGCTCCCCCTGTAGTGCCAGGCTTCTGTTGCACAGTTGGAGTGGACTGGAAGTCTCTCACTACT
CCGGCGTGCCTCCCCCTTACCACCGACTACTTCCCTGACCGCCAGGGCCTGCAGAATGACTACACAGAGG
GCTGTTATGATCTCCTTCCAGAAGCAGACATCGACAGGAGGGACGAAGATGGTGTGCAGATGACAGCCCA
GCAGGTATTTGAAGAGTTTATTTGCCAACGTCTCATGCAGGGCTACCAAATCATAGTGCAGCCCAAGACA
CAGAAACCCAATCCTGCTGTCCCGCCCCCGCTGAGCAGTAGCCCACTCTATAGCCGAGGCCTTGTGTCCC
GAAACCGCCCTGAGGAGGAGGACCAGTATTGGCTGAGTATGGGCAGAACGTTCCACAAAGTGACGCTGAA
GGATAAGATGATCACAGTGACGCGATACCTTCCCAAGTATCCTTATGAATCTGCCCAGATCCACTACACC
TACAGCCTCTGTCCTTCCCACTCAGACTCAGAGTTCGTCTCCTGCTGGGTGGAGTTTTCCCACGAACGGC
TGGAGGAGTACAAGTGGAATTACTTAGATCAGTATATCTGTTCTGCCGGCTCTGAAGACTTCAGCTTAAT
TGAGTCCCTGAAGTTCTGGAGGACCCGCTTCCTGCTGCTGCCAGCCTGTGTCACCGCCACCAAGCGCATC
ACGGAGGGGGAGGCCCACTGCGACATCTATGGGGACAGGCCCCGTGCAGACGAGGACGAGTGGCAACTCC
TGGATGGTTTTGTCCGCTTTGTGGAGGGCTTGAATCGCATTCGCAGGCGGCATCGCTCGGATCGCATGAT
GCGGAAAGGGACCGCCATGAAAGGCTTGCAGATGACTGGGCCCATTTCCACGCATTCTCTGGAGTCAACT
GCACCCCCAGTGGGGAAGAAGGGAACCTCAGCTCTCTCTGCCCTGTTGGAGATGGAGGCCAGTCAGAAGT
GCCTGGGAGAACAGCAGGCAGCTGTGCATGGTGGGAAGAGCTCCGCCCAGTCAGCCGAGAGCAGCAGCGT
TGCCATGACTCCCACCTACATGGACAGCCCACGAAAGGACGGGGCCTTCTTTATGGAGTTTGTCCGCAGC
CCACGCACAGCATCGTCCGCCTTCTACCCTCAGGTATCTGTGGACCAAACAGCCACTCCTATGTTGGACG
GCACCAGTTTGGGCATATGCACAGGCCAATCCATGGACAGAGGCAACAGCCAGACCTTTGGGAACTCCCA
GAACATAGGAGAACAGGGCTACTCCTCCACAAACTCCAGTGACAGCAGCTCTCAGCAGCTGGTGGCAAGC
TCCTTGACCTCATCCTCTACCCTGACAGAGATCCTGGAAGCCATGAAGCACCCCTCGACAGGAGTCCAGC
TGCTCTCTGAACAGAAGGGCCTCTCACCGTACTGCTTCATCAGCGCGGAGGTGGTACACTGGTTGGTGAA
CCACGTGGAGGGGATCCAGACACAGGCGATGGCCATTGACATCATGCAGAAAATGCTGGAAGAGCAGCTC
ATCACACATGCATCTGGCGAAGCCTGGCGGACCTTCATCTACGGCTTCTATTTCTACAAGATAGTAACGG
ACAAAGAGCCCGACCGAGTGGCCATGCAGCAGCCCGCCACCACCTGGCACACAGCAGGAGTGGACGACTT
CGCCAGCTTCCAGCGCAAGTGGTTTGAGGTGGCCTTTGTGGCAGAAGAGCTCGTGCACTCTGAGATTCCT
GCCTTTCTCCTGCCCTGGCTGCCTAGCCGGCCAGCCTCCTATGCAAGTAGGCACAGCTCCTTTAGCCGAA
GTTTTGGAGGACGGAGCCAGGCGGCAGCACTTTTAGCTGCCACTGTCCCAGAGCAGAGGACTGTGACCCT
GGATGTTGACGTGAACAACCGCACAGACCGGCTGGAGTGGTGCAGCTGTTATTACCATGGCAACTTTTCT
CTGAATGCAGCCTTTGAGATCAAGCTGCACTGGATGGCGGTGACCGCAGCAGTACTCTTCGAGATGGTCC
AAGGTTGGCATCGGAAAGCCACCTCCTGTGGCTTCTTGTTAGTCCCAGTTTTGGAGGGGCCTTTTGCACT
GCCCAGTTACCTGTATGGCGACCCCCTTCGTGCCCAGCTCTTCATCCCACTCAACATCAGCTGCTTGCTC
AAGGAGGGCAGCGAGCACCTGTTTGATAGCTTTGAACCCGAAACGTACTGGGATCGAATGCACCTCTTCC
AGGAAGCCATTGCACACAGGTTTGGGTTTGTACAAGATAAATATTCTGCCTCTGCTTTTAACTTCCCTGC
TGAGAACAAGCCTCAGTATATCCACGTTACAGGAACAGTGTTTCTGCAGCTGCCCTACTCCAAGCGCAAG
TTCTCAGGGCAGCAGCGGCGGCGGCGGAACTCCACCAGCTCCACCAACCAGAACATGTTCTGCGAGGAGC
GGGTCGGCTACAACTGGGCCTACAACACCATGCTCACCAAAACATGGCGCTCCAGCGCCACAGGGGATGA
AAAGTTTGCTGATCGGCTGCTGAAGGACTTCACGGACTTCTGCATCAACCGTGACAACCGGCTGGTCACG
TTCTGGACAAGTTGCCTGGAGAAGATGCATGCCAGTGCCCCGTGAGAATTC
